>Addgene plasmid #250547 | pCS2_RFP_2xRecEnhSTOP_EcoRI_EYFP | addgene full sequence | sequence record 498278 | Addgene NGS Result
CGCCATTCTGCCTGGGGACGTCGGAGCAAGCTTGATTTAGGTGACACTATAGAATACAAGCTACTTGTTC
TTTTTGCAGGATCCCATCGATTCGCCACCATGGACTACAAGGACGACGACGACAAGGTGAGCAAAGGAGA
GGAACTGATTAAAGAAAACATGCACATGAAGCTGTACATGGAGGGAACAGTGAACAACCACCACTTCAAG
TGTACATCTGAGGGAGAGGGAAAGCCTTATGAGGGAACACAGACAATGAGAATCAAGGTGGTGGAGGGAG
GACCTCTGCCTTTTGCTTTTGACATCCTGGCTACCAGCTTCATGTATGGAAGCAGAACATTCATCAACCA
CACACAGGGAATCCCTGACTTCTTCAAGCAGAGCTTCCCTGAGGGATTCACATGGGAGAGAGTGACAACA
TATGAGGATGGAGGAGTGCTGACAGCTACACAGGACACAAGCCTCCAGGATGGATGTCTGATCTACAATG
TGAAGATCAGAGGAGTGAACTTCCCTAGCAATGGACCTGTGATGCAGAAGAAGACACTGGGATGGGAGGC
TAACACAGAGATGCTGTACCCTGCTGATGGAGGACTGGAGGGAAGAACAGACATGGCTCTGAAGCTGGTG
GGAGGAGGACACCTGATCTGTAACTTCAAGACAACATACAGAAGCAAGAAGCCTGCTAAGAACCTGAAGA
TGCCTGGAGTGTACTATGTGGACCACAGACTGGAGAGAATCAAGGAGGCTGACAAGGAGACATATGTGGA
GCAGCATGAGGTGGCTGTGGCTAGATACTGTGACCTGCCTAGCAAGCTGGGACACAAGCTGAATGGAATG
GATGAGCTGTACAAGGAGGGCAGGGGGAGCCTCCTAACTTGCGGAGACGTCGAGGAGAATCCTGGCCCAG
ATATCGATCCAGATCCAGATGACAAAATCTAGATCTAGATCGAAAATTCTGCCAACGCAATTCTGGGAAT
TCCCACGAACTTCTCTCTGTTAAAGCAAGCAGGAGACGTGGAAGAAAACCCCGGTCCCGGATCCGCCACC
ATGTATCCGTACGACGTACCGGATTATGCGATGGTGAGCAAGGGCGAGGAGCTGTTCACCGGGGTGGTGC
CCATCCTGGTCGAGCTGGACGGCGACGTAAACGGCCACAAGTTCAGCGTGTCCGGCGAGGGCGAGGGCGA
TGCCACCTACGGCAAGCTGACCCTGAAGTTCATCTGCACCACCGGCAAGCTGCCCGTGCCCTGGCCCACC
CTCGTGACCACCTTCGGCTACGGCCTGCAGTGCTTCGCCCGCTACCCCGACCACATGAAGCAGCACGACT
TCTTCAAGTCCGCCATGCCCGAAGGCTACGTCCAGGAGCGCACCATCTTCTTCAAGGACGACGGCAACTA
CAAGACCCGCGCCGAGGTGAAGTTCGAGGGCGACACCCTGGTGAACCGCATCGAGCTGAAGGGCATCGAC
TTCAAGGAGGACGGCAACATCCTGGGGCACAAGCTGGAGTACAACTACAACAGCCACAACGTCTATATCA
TGGCCGACAAGCAGAAGAACGGCATCAAGGTGAACTTCAAGATCCGCCACAACATCGAGGACGGCAGCGT
GCAGCTCGCCGACCACTACCAGCAGAACACCCCCATCGGCGACGGCCCCGTGCTGCTGCCCGACAACCAC
TACCTGAGCTACCAGTCCGCCCTGAGCAAAGACCCCAACGAGAAGCGCGATCACATGGTCCTGCTGGAGT
TCGTGACCGCCGCCGGGATCACTCTCGGCATGGACGAGCTGTACAAGTAGCAAGGCCTCTCGAGCCTCTA
GAACTATAGTGAGTCGTATTACGTAGATCCAGACATGATAAGATACATTGATGAGTTTGGACAAACCACA
ACTAGAATGCAGTGAAAAAAATGCTTTATTTGTGAAATTTGTGATGCTATTGCTTTATTTGTAACCATTA
TAAGCTGCAATAAACAAGTTAACAACAACAATTGCATTCATTTTATGTTTCAGGTTCAGGGGGAGGTGTG
GGAGGTTTTTTAATTCGCGGCCGCGGCGCCAATGCATTGGGCCCGGTACCCAGCTTTTGTTCCCTTTAGT
GAGGGTTAATTGCGCGCTTGGCGTAATCATGGTCATAGCTGTTTCCTGTGTGAAATTGTTATCCGCTCAC
AATTCCACACAACATACGAGCCGGGAGCATAAAGTGTAAAGCCTGGGGTGCCTAATGAGTGAGCTAACTC
ACATTAATTGCGTTGCGCTCACTGCCCGCTTTCCAGTCGGGAAACCTGTCGTGCCAGCTGCATTAATGAA
TCGGCCAACGCGCGGGGAGAGGCGGTTTGCGTATTGGGCGCTCTTCCGCTTCCTCGCTCACTGACTCGCT
GCGCTCGGTCGTTCGGCTGCGGCGAGCGGTATCAGCTCACTCAAAGGCGGTAATACGGTTATCCACAGAA
TCAGGGGATAACGCAGGAAAGAACATGTGAGCAAAAGGCCAGCAAAAGGCCAGGAACCGTAAAAAGGCCG
CGTTGCTGGCGTTTTTCCATAGGCTCCGCCCCCCTGACGAGCATCACAAAAATCGACGCTCAAGTCAGAG
GTGGCGAAACCCGACAGGACTATAAAGATACCAGGCGTTTCCCCCTGGAAGCTCCCTCGTGCGCTCTCCT
GTTCCGACCCTGCCGCTTACCGGATACCTGTCCGCCTTTCTCCCTTCGGGAAGCGTGGCGCTTTCTCATA
GCTCACGCTGTAGGTATCTCAGTTCGGTGTAGGTCGTTCGCTCCAAGCTGGGCTGTGTGCACGAACCCCC
CGTTCAGCCCGACCGCTGCGCCTTATCCGGTAACTATCGTCTTGAGTCCAACCCGGTAAGACACGACTTA
TCGCCACTGGCAGCAGCCACTGGTAACAGGATTAGCAGAGCGAGGTATGTAGGCGGTGCTACAGAGTTCT
TGAAGTGGTGGCCTAACTACGGCTACACTAGAAGAACAGTATTTGGTATCTGCGCTCTGCTGAAGCCAGT
TACCTTCGGAAAAAGAGTTGGTAGCTCTTGATCCGGCAAACAAACCACCGCTGGTAGCGGTGGTTTTTTT
GTTTGCAAGCAGCAGATTACGCGCAGAAAAAAAGGATCTCAAGAAGATCCTTTGATCTTTTCTACGGGGT
CTGACGCTCAGTGGAACGAAAACTCACGTTAAGGGATTTTGGTCATGAGATTATCAAAAAGGATCTTCAC
CTAGATCCTTTTAAATTAAAAATGAAGTTTTAAATCAATCTAAAGTATATATGAGTAAACTTGGTCTGAC
AGTTACCAATGCTTAATCAGTGAGGCACCTATCTCAGCGATCTGTCTATTTCGTTCATCCATAGTTGCCT
GACTCCCCGTCGTGTAGATAACTACGATACGGGAGGGCTTACCATCTGGCCCCAGTGCTGCAATGATACC
GCGAGACCCACGCTCACCGGCTCCAGATTTATCAGCAATAAACCAGCCAGCCGGAAGGGCCGAGCGCAGA
AGTGGTCCTGCAACTTTATCCGCCTCCATCCAGTCTATTAATTGTTGCCGGGAAGCTAGAGTAAGTAGTT
CGCCAGTTAATAGTTTGCGCAACGTTGTTGCCATTGCTACAGGCATCGTGGTGTCACGCTCGTCGTTTGG
TATGGCTTCATTCAGCTCCGGTTCCCAACGATCAAGGCGAGTTACATGATCCCCCATGTTGTGCAAAAAA
GCGGTTAGCTCCTTCGGTCCTCCGATCGTTGTCAGAAGTAAGTTGGCCGCAGTGTTATCACTCATGGTTA
TGGCAGCACTGCATAATTCTCTTACTGTCATGCCATCCGTAAGATGCTTTTCTGTGACTGGTGAGTACTC
AACCAAGTCATTCTGAGAATAGTGTATGCGGCGACCGAGTTGCTCTTGCCCGGCGTCAATACGGGATAAT
ACCGCGCCACATAGCAGAACTTTAAAAGTGCTCATCATTGGAAAACGTTCTTCGGGGCGAAAACTCTCAA
GGATCTTACCGCTGTTGAGATCCAGTTCGATGTAACCCACTCGTGCACCCAACTGATCTTCAGCATCTTT
TACTTTCACCAGCGTTTCTGGGTGAGCAAAAACAGGAAGGCAAAATGCCGCAAAAAAGGGAATAAGGGCG
ACACGGAAATGTTGAATACTCATACTCTTCCTTTTTCAATATTATTGAAGCATTTATCAGGGTTATTGTC
TCATGAGCGGATACATATTTGAATGTATTTAGAAAAATAAACAAATAGGGGTTCCGCGCACATTTCCCCG
AAAAGTGCCACCTAAATTGTAAGCGTTAATATTTTGTTAAAATTCGCGTTAAATTTTTGTTAAATCAGCT
CATTTTTTAACCAATAGGCCGAAATCGGCAAAATCCCTTATAAATCAAAAGAATAGACCGAGATAGGGT
[37 nt withheld, positions 4410-4446]
AAAGAACGTGGACTCCAACGTCAAAGG
[49 nt withheld, positions 4474-4522]
T
[91 nt withheld, positions 4524-4614]
G
[124 nt withheld, positions 4616-4739]
CCCATTCGCCATTCAGGCTGCGCAACTGTTGGGAAGGGCGATCGGTGCGGGCCTCTTCGCTATTACGCCA
GTCGACCGCCAATTCAATATGGCGTATATGGACTCATGCCAATTCAATATGGTGGATCTGGACCTGTGCC
AATTCAATATGGCGTATATGGACTCGTGCCAATTCAATATGGTGGATCTGGACCCCAGCCAATTCAATAT
GGCGGACTTGGCACCATGCCAATTCAATATGGCGGACCTGGCACTGTGCCAACTGGGGAGGGGTCTACTT
GGCACGGTGCCAAGTTTGAGGAGGGGTCTTGGCCCTGTGCCAAGTCCGCCATATTGAATTGGCATGGTGC
CAATAATGGCGGCCATATTGGCTATATGCCAGGATCAATATATAGGCAATATCCAATATGGCCCTATGCC
AATATGGCTATTGGCCAGGTTCAATACTATGTATTGGCCCTATGCCATATAGTATTCCATATATGGGTTT
TCCTATTGACGTAGATAGCCCCTCCCAATGGGCGGTCCCATATACCATATATGGGGCTTCCTAATACCGC
CCATAGCCACTCCCCCATTGACGTCAATGGTCTCTATATATGGTCTTTCCTATTGACGTCATATGGGCGG
TCCTATTGACGTATATGGCGCCTCCCCCATTGACGTCAATTACGGTAAATGGCCCGCCTGGCTCAATGCC
CATTGACGTCAATAGGACCACCCACCATTGACGTCAATGGGATGGCTCATTGCCCATTCATATCCGTTCT
CACGCCCCCTATTGACGTCAATGACGGTAAATGGCCCACTTGGCAGTACATCAATATCTATTAATAGTAA
CTTGGCAAGTACATTACTATTGGAAGTACGCCAGGGTACATTGGCAGTACTCCCATTGACGTCAATGGCG
GTAAATGGCCCGCGATGGCTGCCAAGTACATCCCCATTGACGTCAATGGGGAGGGGCAATGACGCAAATG
GGCGTTCCATTGACGTAAATGGGCGGTAGGCGTGCCTAATGGGAGGTCTATATAAGCAATGCTCGTTTAG
GGAAC
Features (pLannotate 1.2.2; 18 found; start..end, strand, type, name):
     35..53      +  promoter       SP6 promoter: promoter for bacteriophage SP6 RNA polymerase
    106..126     +  CDS            FLAG (fragment): FLAG® epitope tag, followed by an enterokinase cleavage site
    127..855     +  CDS            TagRFP-T: TagRFP-T is a basic (constitutively fluorescent) red fluorescent protein published in 2008, derived from Entacmaea quadricolor. It has low acid sensitivity.
    983..1037    +  CDS            P2A (fragment): 2A peptide from porcine teschovirus-1 polyprotein Eukaryotic ribosomes fail to insert a peptide bond between the Gly and Pro residues, yielding separate polypeptides.
   1081..1797    +  CDS            EYFP: EYFP is a basic (constitutively fluorescent) green/yellow fluorescent protein published in 1996, derived from Aequorea victoria. It is reported to be a very rapidly-maturing weak dimer with high acid sensitivity.
   1824..1841    -  promoter       T7 promoter (fragment): promoter for bacteriophage T7 RNA polymerase
   1846..1980    -  polyA_signal   SV40 poly(A) signal: SV40 polyadenylation signal
   2093..2111    -  promoter       T3 promoter: promoter for bacteriophage T3 RNA polymerase
   2156..2172    -  protein_bind   lac operator: The lac repressor binds to the lac operator to inhibit transcription in E. coli. This inhibition can be relieved by adding lactose or isopropyl-β-D-thiogalactopyranoside (IPTG). lac repressor encoded by lacI
   2180..2210    -  promoter       lac promoter: promoter for the E. coli lac operon
   2225..2246    -  protein_bind   CAP binding site: CAP binding activates transcription in the presence of cAMP. E. coli catabolite activator protein
   2259..2351    -  CDS            lacI (fragment): lac repressor; lacI; The lac repressor binds to the lac operator to inhibit transcription in E. coli. This inhibition can be relieved by adding lactose or isopropyl-β-D-thiogalactopyranoside (IPTG).
   2534..3122    -  rep_origin     ori: high-copy-number ColE1/pMB1/pBR322/pUC origin of replication
   3293..4153    -  CDS            AmpR: β-lactamase; bla; confers resistance to ampicillin, carbenicillin, and related antibiotics
   4154..4258    -  promoter       AmpR promoter: bla
   4311..4739    -  rep_origin     f1 ori (sequence partly withheld): f1 bacteriophage origin of replication; arrow indicates direction of (+) strand synthesis
   4744..4810    -  CDS            lacZα (fragment): LacZα fragment of β-galactosidase; lacZ fragment
   4817..5794    +  promoter       CMV IE94 promoter: enhancer/promoter region of simian cytomegalovirus major immediate early transcription unit IE94
