[The description below was written by a language model from this plasmid's Addgene catalogue record and pLannotate feature annotations shown in this document.]
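Description:
pCS2_RFP_2xRecEnhSTOP_EcoRI_EYFP is a 5.8 kb dual-purpose reporter plasmid built on the pCS2 backbone, designed either for in vitro transcription of reporter mRNA or for direct expression in mammalian cells. It is maintained in E. coli as a high-copy plasmid through a ColE1/pUC-type origin and selected with ampicillin via the β-lactamase gene. An f1 origin and remnants of the lac region (lac promoter, operator, and lacZα and lacI fragments) are also annotated as backbone carry-over.

The simian CMV IE94 enhancer/promoter sits immediately upstream of an SP6 promoter in the circular map, so the same cassette can be transcribed by RNA polymerase II in cells or by SP6 polymerase in vitro. The cassette encodes a FLAG-tagged TagRFP-T, followed by an unannotated interval, a P2A peptide sequence and EYFP, and ends with an SV40 polyadenylation signal flanked by T7 and T3 promoter sequences. According to the catalogue entry, the synthetic insert contains an EcoRI site and two editable stop codons. By the construct name these lie between the two fluorescent proteins, most plausibly in the gap between TagRFP-T and P2A, although the feature table does not annotate them.

The implied logic is that red fluorescence reports overall expression, while EYFP is produced only when the stop codons are edited to allow read-through, giving a ratiometric readout. The EcoRI site presumably allows test sequences to be inserted. The associated publication describes a quantitative in vivo tool for profiling RNA-binding protein interactions, but the record does not specify the editing enzyme or the mechanism involved.
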