Addgene plasmid #250547: pCS2_RFP_2xRecEnhSTOP_EcoRI_EYFP
Purpose: In vitro transcription (SP6 promotor) or mammalian expression (CMV promotor) of a flourenscent reporter containing an EcoRI site with two editible stop codons
Depositing lab: Daniel Cifuentes. Depositing organization: Boston University Medical Campus. Publication: RBPscan: A quantitative in vivo tool for profiling RNA-binding protein interactions. Kretov DA, Sanborn O, McIsaac T, Park E, Imrat I, Wu S, Regis M, Harvey LM, Cifuentes D. Mol Cell. 2026 Feb 6:S1097-2765(26)00023-7. doi: 10.1016/j.molcel.2026.01.003. PubMed 41653923.
Backbone
  Vector backbone: pCS2
  Vector type: Synthetic Biology
Growth in bacteria
  Bacterial resistance: Ampicillin, 100 μg/mL
  Growth temperature: 37°C
  Growth strain: DH5alpha
  Copy number: High Copy
Gene/Insert
  Gene/Insert name: RFP_2xRecEnhSTOP_EcoRI_EYFP
  Species: Synthetic
  Cloning method: Gateway Cloning
Terms and licenses: Academic/Nonprofit Terms; Industry Terms: Not Available to Industry
How to cite: pCS2_RFP_2xRecEnhSTOP_EcoRI_EYFP was a gift from Daniel Cifuentes (Addgene plasmid # 250547 ; http://n2t.net/addgene:250547 ; RRID:Addgene_250547)
